>Addgene plasmid #56147 | mNeptune2-Keratin-17 | addgene full sequence | sequence record 182101 | Addgene NGS Result
CGTTACATAACTTACGGTAAATGGCCCGCCTGGCTGACCGCCCAACGACCCCCGCCCATTGACGTCAATA
ATGACGTATGTTCCCATAGTAACGCCAATAGGGACTTTCCATTGACGTCAATGGGTGGAGTATTTACGGT
AAACTGCCCACTTGGCAGTACATCAAGTGTATCATATGCCAAGTACGCCCCCTATTGACGTCAATGACGG
TAAATGGCCCGCCTGGCATTATGCCCAGTACATGACCTTATGGGACTTTCCTACTTGGCAGTACATCTAC
GTATTAGTCATCGCTATTACCATGGTGATGCGGTTTTGGCAGTACATCAATGGGCGTGGATAGCGGTTTG
ACTCACGGGGATTTCCAAGTCTCCACCCCATTGACGTCAATGGGAGTTTGTTTTGGCACCAAAATCAACG
GGACTTTCCAAAATGTCGTAACAACTCCGCCCCATTGACGCAAATGGGCGGTAGGCGTGTACGGTGGGAG
GTCTATATAAGCAGAGCTGGTTTAGTGAACCGTCAGATCCGCTAGCACCATGAGCTTCACCACTCGCTCC
ACCTTCTCCACCAACTACCGGTCCCTGGGCTCTGTCCAGGCGCCCAGCTACGGCGCCCGGCCGGTCAGCA
GCGCGGCCAGCGTCTATGCAGGCGCTGGGGGCTCTGGTTCCCGGATCTCCGTGTCCCGCTCCACCAGCTT
CAGGGGCGGCATGGGGTCCGGGGGCCTGGCCACCGGGATAGCCGGGGGTCTGGCAGGAATGGGAGGCATC
CAGAACGAGAAGGAGACCATGCAAAGCCTGAACGACCGCCTGGCCTCTTACCTGGACAGAGTGAGGAGCC
TGGAGACCGAGAACCGGAGGCTGGAGAGCAAAATCCGGGAGCACTTGGAGAAGAAGGGACCCCAGGTCAG
AGACTGGAGCCATTACTTCAAGATCATCGAGGACCTGAGGGCTCAGATCTTCGCAAATACTGTGGACAAT
GCCCGCATCGTTCTGCAGATTGACAATGCCCGTCTTGCTGCTGATGACTTTAGAGTCAAGTATGAGACAG
AGCTGGCCATGCGCCAGTCTGTGGAGAACGACATCCATGGGCTCCGCAAGGTCATTGATGACACCAATAT
CACACGACTGCAGCTGGAGACAGAGATCGAGGCTCTCAAGGAGGAGCTGCTCTTCATGAAGAAGAACCAC
GAAGAGGAAGTAAAAGGCCTACAAGCCCAGATTGCCAGCTCTGGGTTGACCGTGGAGGTAGATGCCCCCA
AATCTCAGGACCTCGCCAAGATCATGGCAGACATCCGGGCCCAATATGACGAGCTGGCTCGGAAGAACCG
AGAGGAGCTAGACAAGTACTGGTCTCAGCAGATTGAGGAGAGCACCACAGTGCTCACCACACAGTCTGCT
GAGGTTGGAGCTGCTGAGACGACGCTCACAGAGCTGAGACGTACAGTCCAGTCCTTGGAGATCGACCTGG
ACTCCATGAGAAATCTGAAGGCCAGCTTGGAGAACAGCCTGAGGGAGGTGGAGGCCCGCTACGCCCTACA
GATGGAGCAGCTCAACGGGATCCTGCTGCACCTTGAGTCAGAGCTGGCACAGACCCGGGCAGAGGGACAG
CGCCAGGCCCAGGAGTATGAGGCCCTGCTGAACATCAAGGTCAAGCTGGAGGCTGAGATCGCCACCTACC
GCCGCCTGCTGGAAGATGGCGAGGACTTTAATCTTGGTGATGCCTTGGACAGCAGCAACTCCATGCAAAC
CATCCAAAAGACCACCACCCGCCGGATAGTGGATGGCAAAGTGGTGTCTGAGACCAATGACACCAAAGTT
CTGAGGCATCGAATTCTGCAGTCGACGGTACCGCGGGCCCGGGATCCACCGGTCGCCACC
[732 nt withheld, positions 1881-2612]
TAAGCGGCCGCGACTCTAGATCATAATCAGCCATACCACATTTGTAGAGGTTTTACTTGCTTTAAAAAAC
CTCCCACACCTCCCCCTGAACCTGAAACATAAAATGAATGCAATTGTTGTTGTTAACTTGTTTATTGCAG
CTTATAATGGTTACAAATAAAGCAATAGCATCACAAATTTCACAAATAAAGCATTTTTTTCACTGCATTC
TAGTTGTGGTTTGTCCAAACTCATCAATGTATCTTAAGGCGTAAATTGTAAGCGTTAATATTTTGTTAAA
ATTCGCGTTAAATTTTTGTTAAATCAGCTCATTTTTTAACCAATAGGCCGAAATCGGCAAAATCCCTTAT
AAATCAAAAGAATAGACCGAGATAGGGT
[37 nt withheld, positions 2991-3027]
AAAGAACGTGGACTCCAACGTCAAAGG
[49 nt withheld, positions 3055-3103]
T
[91 nt withheld, positions 3105-3195]
G
[124 nt withheld, positions 3197-3320]
CAGGTGGCACTTTTCGGGGAAATGTGCGCGGAACCCCTATTTGTTTATTTTTCTAAATACATTCAAATAT
GTATCCGCTCATGAGACAATAACCCTGATAAATGCTTCAATAATATTGAAAAAGGAAGAGTCCTGAGGCG
GAAAGAACCAGCTGTGGAATGTGTGTCAGTTAGGGTGTGGAAAGTCCCCAGGCTCCCCAGCAGGCAGAAG
TATGCAAAGCATGCATCTCAATTAGTCAGCAACCAGGTGTGGAAAGTCCCCAGGCTCCCCAGCAGGCAGA
AGTATGCAAAGCATGCATCTCAATTAGTCAGCAACCATAGTCCCGCCCCTAACTCCGCCCATCCCGCCCC
TAACTCCGCCCAGTTCCGCCCATTCTCCGCCCCATGGCTGACTAATTTTTTTTATTTATGCAGAGGCCGA
GGCCGCCTCGGCCTCTGAGCTATTCCAGAAGTAGTGAGGAGGCTTTTTTGGAGGCCTAGGCTTTTGCAAA
GATCGATCAAGAGACAGGATGAGGATCGTTTCGCATGATTGAACAAGATGGATTGCACGCAGGTTCTCCG
GCCGCTTGGGTGGAGAGGCTATTCGGCTATGACTGGGCACAACAGACAATCGGCTGCTCTGATGCCGCCG
TGTTCCGGCTGTCAGCGCAGGGGCGCCCGGTTCTTTTTGTCAAGACCGACCTGTCCGGTGCCCTGAATGA
ACTGCAAGACGAGGCAGCGCGGCTATCGTGGCTGGCCACGACGGGCGTTCCTTGCGCAGCTGTGCTCGAC
GTTGTCACTGAAGCGGGAAGGGACTGGCTGCTATTGGGCGAAGTGCCGGGGCAGGATCTCCTGTCATCTC
ACCTTGCTCCTGCCGAGAAAGTATCCATCATGGCTGATGCAATGCGGCGGCTGCATACGCTTGATCCGGC
TACCTGCCCATTCGACCACCAAGCGAAACATCGCATCGAGCGAGCACGTACTCGGATGGAAGCCGGTCTT
GTCGATCAGGATGATCTGGACGAAGAGCATCAGGGGCTCGCGCCAGCCGAACTGTTCGCCAGGCTCAAGG
CGAGCATGCCCGACGGCGAGGATCTCGTCGTGACCCATGGCGATGCCTGCTTGCCGAATATCATGGTGGA
AAATGGCCGCTTTTCTGGATTCATCGACTGTGGCCGGCTGGGTGTGGCGGACCGCTATCAGGACATAGCG
TTGGCTACCCGTGATATTGCTGAAGAGCTTGGCGGCGAATGGGCTGACCGCTTCCTCGTGCTTTACGGTA
TCGCCGCTCCCGATTCGCAGCGCATCGCCTTCTATCGCCTTCTTGACGAGTTCTTCTGAGCGGGACTCTG
GGGTTCGAAATGACCGACCAAGCGACGCCCAACCTGCCATCACGAGATTTCGATTCCACCGCCGCCTTCT
ATGAAAGGTTGGGCTTCGGAATCGTTTTCCGGGACGCCGGCTGGATGATCCTCCAGCGCGGGGATCTCAT
GCTGGAGTTCTTCGCCCACCCTAGGGGGAGGCTAACTGAAACACGGAAGGAGACAATACCGGAAGGAACC
CGCGCTATGACGGCAATAAAAAGACAGAATAAAACGCACGGTGTTGGGTCGTTTGTTCATAAACGCGGGG
TTCGGTCCCAGGGCTGGCACTCTGTCGATACCCCACCGAGACCCCATTGGGGCCAATACGCCCGCGTTTC
TTCCTTTTCCCCACCCCACCCCCCAAGTTCGGGTGAAGGCCCAGGGCTCGCAGCCAACGTCGGGGCGGCA
GGCCCTGCCATAGCCTCAGGTTACTCATATATACTTTAGATTGATTTAAAACTTCATTTTTAATTTAAAA
GGATCTAGGTGAAGATCCTTTTTGATAATCTCATGACCAAAATCCCTTAACGTGAGTTTTCGTTCCACTG
AGCGTCAGACCCCGTAGAAAAGATCAAAGGATCTTCTTGAGATCCTTTTTTTCTGCGCGTAATCTGCTGC
TTGCAAACAAAAAAACCACCGCTACCAGCGGTGGTTTGTTTGCCGGATCAAGAGCTACCAACTCTTTTTC
CGAAGGTAACTGGCTTCAGCAGAGCGCAGATACCAAATACTGTTCTTCTAGTGTAGCCGTAGTTAGGCCA
CCACTTCAAGAACTCTGTAGCACCGCCTACATACCTCGCTCTGCTAATCCTGTTACCAGTGGCTGCTGCC
AGTGGCGATAAGTCGTGTCTTACCGGGTTGGACTCAAGACGATAGTTACCGGATAAGGCGCAGCGGTCGG
GCTGAACGGGGGGTTCGTGCACACAGCCCAGCTTGGAGCGAACGACCTACACCGAACTGAGATACCTACA
GCGTGAGCTATGAGAAAGCGCCACGCTTCCCGAAGGGAGAAAGGCGGACAGGTATCCGGTAAGCGGCAGG
GTCGGAACAGGAGAGCGCACGAGGGAGCTTCCAGGGGGAAACGCCTGGTATCTTTATAGTCCTGTCGGGT
TTCGCCACCTCTGACTTGAGCGTCGATTTTTGTGATGCTCGTCAGGGGGGCGGAGCCTATGGAAAAACGC
CAGCAACGCGGCCTTTTTACGGTTCCTGGCCTTTTGCTGGCCTTTTGCTCACATGTTCTTTCCTGCGTTA
TCCCCTGATTCTGTGGATAACCGTATTACCGCCATGCATTAGTTATTAATAGTAATCAATTACGGGGTCA
TTAGTTCATAGCCCATATATGGAGTTCCG
Features (pLannotate 1.2.2; 16 found; start..end, strand, type, name):
      1..304     +  enhancer       CMV enhancer: human cytomegalovirus immediate early enhancer
    305..508     +  promoter       CMV promoter: human cytomegalovirus (CMV) immediate early promoter
    540..1829    +  CDS            KRT18: K1C18_HUMAN - Also known as CYK18. Experimental evidence at protein level: Swiss-Prot protein existence level 1. Involved in the uptake of thrombin-antithrombin complexes by hepatic cells (By similarity). When phosphorylated, plays a role in filament reorganization. Involved in the delivery of mutated CFTR to the plasma membrane. Together with KRT8, is involved in interleukin-6 (IL-6)-mediated barrier protection. From Homo sapiens (Human).
   1829..1867    +  misc_feature   MCS (fragment): multiple cloning site
   1881..2615    +  CDS            mNeptune2 (sequence partly withheld): far-red fluorescent protein with spectra similar to those of mNeptune but improved brightness
   2631..2714    +  CDS            large T antigen (fragment): large T antigen from SV40 (simian virus 40)
   2737..2858    +  polyA_signal   SV40 poly(A) signal: SV40 polyadenylation signal
   2892..3320    -  rep_origin     f1 ori (sequence partly withheld): f1 bacteriophage origin of replication; arrow indicates direction of (+) strand synthesis
   3347..3451    +  promoter       AmpR promoter: bla
   3453..3810    +  promoter       SV40 promoter: SV40 enhancer and early promoter
   3845..4639    +  CDS            NeoR/KanR: aminoglycoside phosphotransferase from Tn5; aph(3')-II (or nptII); confers resistance to neomycin, kanamycin, and G418 (Geneticin®)
   4660..4812    +  CDS            ble (fragment): BLE_KLEPN - Experimental evidence at protein level: Swiss-Prot protein existence level 1. Binding protein with a strong affinity to the bleomycin family of antibiotics. Binds to CL990; an antimitotic-antibiotic compound. From Klebsiella pneumoniae.
   4871..4918    +  polyA_signal   HSV TK poly(A) signal: herpes simplex virus thymidine kinase polyadenylation signal (Cole and Stacy, 1985)
   5009..5025    -  polyA_signal   bGH poly(A) signal (fragment): bovine growth hormone polyadenylation signal
   5247..5835    +  rep_origin     ori: high-copy-number ColE1/pMB1/pBR322/pUC origin of replication
   5950..6009    +  enhancer       CMV enhancer (fragment): human cytomegalovirus immediate early enhancer
