[The description below was written by a language model from this plasmid's Addgene catalogue record and pLannotate feature annotations shown in this document.]
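Description:
mNeptune2-Keratin-17 is a mammalian expression plasmid that produces a human keratin fused to the far-red fluorescent protein mNeptune2, intended for labelling intermediate filaments in living or fixed cells. Despite the name, the record explicitly notes that the insert is keratin 18 (KRT18), not keratin 17, and the annotated sequence agrees: the open reading frame downstream of the promoter matches human KRT18. The "17" may refer to the linker length between the two fusion partners, but the record does not say so. The insert is listed as carrying a V282L substitution.

Expression is driven by the human cytomegalovirus immediate early enhancer and promoter. The KRT18 coding sequence is followed by a short remnant of the multiple cloning site that serves as a linker, then the mNeptune2 coding sequence, so the fluorescent protein sits at the C terminus of the keratin. An SV40 polyadenylation signal terminates the transcript. The fusion is reported with excitation near 600 nm and emission near 650 nm, making it useful for far-red imaging of the keratin cytoskeleton, including multicolour experiments alongside shorter-wavelength fluorophores.

The backbone has the layout of a standard N1-type fluorescent protein fusion vector of about 6 kb in total. A single Tn5 aminoglycoside phosphotransferase gene (NeoR/KanR) is preceded by both a bacterial bla promoter and the SV40 enhancer/early promoter and followed by an HSV TK polyadenylation signal. It therefore confers kanamycin resistance in E. coli and G418 resistance for selecting stably transfected mammalian cells. A high-copy ColE1/pUC-type origin supports propagation in bacteria, and an f1 origin allows single-stranded DNA production. The small T antigen, ble and bGH fragments in the annotation appear to be incidental backbone matches rather than functional elements.
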