Addgene plasmid #56147: mNeptune2-Keratin-17
Purpose: Note- This plasmid contains Keratin 18. Localization: Intermediate Filaments, Excitation: 600, Emission: 650
Depositing lab: Michael Davidson. Depositing organization: Florida State University, Tallahassee.
Backbone
  Vector backbone: mNeptune2
  Backbone size w/o insert (bp): 4750
  Vector type: Mammalian Expression
  Selectable markers: Neomycin (select with G418)
Growth in bacteria
  Bacterial resistance: Kanamycin, 50 μg/mL
  Growth temperature: 37°C
  Growth strain: DH5alpha
  Copy number: High Copy
Gene/Insert
  Gene/Insert name: Keratin (alt name: NM_199187.1)
  Species: H. sapiens (human)
  Mutation: V282L
  Entrez Gene: KRT18 (a.k.a. CK-18, CYK18, K18)
  Promoter: CMV
  Tag / fusion protein: mNeptune2 (C terminal on backbone)
  Cloning method: Unknown
  Sequencing primers: 5′ CMV-F; 3′ SV40pA-R
Terms and licenses: Academic/Nonprofit Terms; Industry Terms
Depositor comments: . Excitation = 600; Emission = 650
How to cite: mNeptune2-Keratin-17 was a gift from Michael Davidson (Addgene plasmid # 56147 ; http://n2t.net/addgene:56147 ; RRID:Addgene_56147)
